Addgene plasmid #26401: pF155 pcDNA3.1(+)SOD1G93A
Depositing lab: Elizabeth Fisher. Depositing organization: Medical Research Council, South Africa. Publication: Modification of superoxide dismutase 1 (SOD1) properties by a GFP tag--implications for research into amyotrophic lateral sclerosis (ALS). Stevens JC, Chia R, Hendriks WT, Bros-Facer V, van Minnen J, Martin JE, Jackson GS, Greensmith L, Schiavo G, Fisher EM. PLoS One. 2010 . 5(3):e9541. 10.1371/journal.pone.0009541 PubMed 20221404.
Backbone
  Vector backbone: pcDNA3.1 (+)
  Backbone manufacturer: Invitrogen
  Backbone size w/o insert (bp): 5400
  Vector type: Mammalian Expression
  Selectable markers: Neomycin (select with G418)
Growth in bacteria
  Bacterial resistance: Ampicillin, 100 μg/mL
  Growth temperature: 37°C
  Growth strain: DH5alpha
  Copy number: High Copy
Gene/Insert
  Gene/Insert name: SOD1
  Species: H. sapiens (human)
  Insert size (bp): 470
  Mutation: G93A
  Entrez Gene: SOD1 (a.k.a. ALS, ALS1, HEL-S-44, IPOA, SOD, STAHP, hSod1, homodimer)
  Cloning method: Restriction Enzyme; 5′ cloning site EcoRI (not destroyed); 3′ cloning site XhoI (not destroyed)
  Sequencing primers: 5′ CMV-F; 3′ BGH-rev
Resource information
  A portion of this plasmid was derived from a plasmid made by: human cDNA insert from cDNA clone cSOD1 from Professor Yoram Groner as described in Lieman-Hurwitzet al., 1982 and Sherman et al 1983.
Terms and licenses: Academic/Nonprofit Terms; Industry Terms: Not Available to Industry
Depositor comments: The complete cDNA insert was subcloned into the vector pET28. Site directed mutagenesis changed wildtype DNA sequence for codon 93 of the cDNA from GGT to GCT, resulting in the G93A mutation in the protein and then a PCR amplified the complete cDNA with EcoRI and XhoI sites on the 5’ and 3’ end respectively. This EcoRI-Xho1 0.47kb fragment was cloned into the respective EcoRI and XhoI sites of pcDNA3.1(+).
How to cite: pF155 pcDNA3.1(+)SOD1G93A was a gift from Elizabeth Fisher (Addgene plasmid # 26401 ; http://n2t.net/addgene:26401 ; RRID:Addgene_26401)
