[The description below was written by a language model from this plasmid's Addgene catalogue record and pLannotate feature annotations shown in this document.]
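Description:
pF155 pcDNA3.1(+)SOD1G93A is a mammalian expression plasmid built on the Invitrogen pcDNA3.1(+) backbone and carrying the human superoxide dismutase 1 (SOD1) cDNA with the G93A substitution, a mutation associated with familial amyotrophic lateral sclerosis. According to the depositor, the complete cDNA was first subcloned into pET28, codon 93 was altered by site-directed mutagenesis to change glycine to alanine, and the coding region was then PCR-amplified with flanking EcoRI and XhoI sites and inserted as a roughly 0.47 kb fragment into the matching sites of pcDNA3.1(+), both of which remain intact. The sequenced plasmid is 5,872 nt. In it the SOD1 open reading frame lies downstream of the human cytomegalovirus immediate early enhancer and promoter and is followed by the bovine growth hormone polyadenylation signal, giving strong constitutive expression in transfected mammalian cells. A T7 promoter between the CMV promoter and the insert also permits in vitro transcription. No epitope or fluorescent tag is annotated, so the protein is expressed untagged.

In E. coli the plasmid replicates at high copy from a ColE1/pUC-type origin and is selected with ampicillin through the β-lactamase gene. An f1 origin is also present for single-stranded DNA production. For mammalian cells, an SV40 enhancer/early promoter drives the neomycin phosphotransferase gene, terminated by the SV40 polyadenylation signal, allowing G418 selection of stable lines. The short ble, lacI, lac promoter/operator, bom and HIV-1 LTR fragments in the feature table appear to be backbone remnants or annotation matches rather than functional elements. The associated publication examined how a GFP tag alters SOD1 properties, which suggests this construct served as an untagged mutant SOD1 for such comparisons in ALS research.
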