Features (pLannotate 1.2.2; 20 found; start..end, strand, type, name):
     18..347     +  promoter       SV40 promoter: SV40 enhancer and early promoter
    414..1205    +  CDS            neo: KKA2_KLEPN - Also known as kan, nptII. Experimental evidence at protein level: Swiss-Prot protein existence level 1. Resistance to kanamycin, neomycin, paromomycin, ribostamycin, butirosin and gentamicin B. From Klebsiella pneumoniae.
   1229..1387    +  CDS            ble (fragment): BLE_KLEPN - Experimental evidence at protein level: Swiss-Prot protein existence level 1. Binding protein with a strong affinity to the bleomycin family of antibiotics. Binds to CL990; an antimitotic-antibiotic compound. From Klebsiella pneumoniae.
   1382..1503    +  polyA_signal   SV40 poly(A) signal: SV40 polyadenylation signal
   1576..1592    -  protein_bind   lac operator: The lac repressor binds to the lac operator to inhibit transcription in E. coli. This inhibition can be relieved by adding lactose or isopropyl-β-D-thiogalactopyranoside (IPTG). lac repressor encoded by lacI
   1600..1630    -  promoter       lac promoter: promoter for the E. coli lac operon
   1645..1666    -  protein_bind   CAP binding site: CAP binding activates transcription in the presence of cAMP. E. coli catabolite activator protein
   1679..1771    -  CDS            lacI (fragment): lac repressor; lacI; The lac repressor binds to the lac operator to inhibit transcription in E. coli. This inhibition can be relieved by adding lactose or isopropyl-β-D-thiogalactopyranoside (IPTG).
   1954..2542    -  rep_origin     ori: high-copy-number ColE1/pMB1/pBR322/pUC origin of replication
   2713..3573    -  CDS            AmpR: β-lactamase; bla; confers resistance to ampicillin, carbenicillin, and related antibiotics
   3574..3678    -  promoter       AmpR promoter: bla
   3737..3789    -  misc_feature   bom (fragment): basis of mobility region from pBR322
   3944..4323    +  enhancer       CMV enhancer: human cytomegalovirus immediate early enhancer
   4324..4527    +  promoter       CMV promoter: human cytomegalovirus (CMV) immediate early promoter
   4523..4556    +  LTR            5' LTR (truncated) (fragment): truncated 5' long terminal repeat (LTR) from HIV-1
   4572..4590    +  promoter       T7 promoter: promoter for bacteriophage T7 RNA polymerase
   4668..5129    +  CDS            SOD1: SODC_HUMAN - Experimental evidence at protein level: Swiss-Prot protein existence level 1. Destroys radicals which are normally produced within the cells and which are toxic to biological systems. From Homo sapiens (Human).
   5178..5402    +  polyA_signal   bGH poly(A) signal: bovine growth hormone polyadenylation signal
   5406..5427    +  promoter       SV40 promoter (fragment): SV40 enhancer and early promoter
   5448..4       +  rep_origin     f1 ori (across the origin) (sequence partly withheld): f1 bacteriophage origin of replication; arrow indicates direction of (+) strand synthesis
>Addgene plasmid #26401 | pF155 pcDNA3.1(+)SOD1G93A | addgene full sequence | sequence record 364570 | Addgene NGS Result
AATTAATTCTGTGGAATGTGTGTCAGTTAGGGTGTGGAAAGTCCCCAGGCTCCCCAGCAGGCAGAAGTAT
GCAAAGCATGCATCTCAATTAGTCAGCAACCAGGTGTGGAAAGTCCCCAGGCTCCCCAGCAGGCAGAAGT
ATGCAAAGCATGCATCTCAATTAGTCAGCAACCATAGTCCCGCCCCTAACTCCGCCCATCCCGCCCCTAA
CTCCGCCCAGTTCCGCCCATTCTCCGCCCCATGGCTGACTAATTTTTTTTATTTATGCAGAGGCCGAGGC
CGCCTCTGCCTCTGAGCTATTCCAGAAGTAGTGAGGAGGCTTTTTTGGAGGCCTAGGCTTTTGCAAAAAG
CTCCCGGGAGCTTGTATATCCATTTTCGGATCTGATCAAGAGACAGGATGAGGATCGTTTCGCATGATTG
AACAAGATGGATTGCACGCAGGTTCTCCGGCCGCTTGGGTGGAGAGGCTATTCGGCTATGACTGGGCACA
ACAGACAATCGGCTGCTCTGATGCCGCCGTGTTCCGGCTGTCAGCGCAGGGGCGCCCGGTTCTTTTTGTC
AAGACCGACCTGTCCGGTGCCCTGAATGAACTGCAGGACGAGGCAGCGCGGCTATCGTGGCTGGCCACGA
CGGGCGTTCCTTGCGCAGCTGTGCTCGACGTTGTCACTGAAGCGGGAAGGGACTGGCTGCTATTGGGCGA
AGTGCCGGGGCAGGATCTCCTGTCATCTCACCTTGCTCCTGCCGAGAAAGTATCCATCATGGCTGATGCA
ATGCGGCGGCTGCATACGCTTGATCCGGCTACCTGCCCATTCGACCACCAAGCGAAACATCGCATCGAGC
GAGCACGTACTCGGATGGAAGCCGGTCTTGTCGATCAGGATGATCTGGACGAAGAGCATCAGGGGCTCGC
GCCAGCCGAACTGTTCGCCAGGCTCAAGGCGCGCATGCCCGACGGCGAGGATCTCGTCGTGACCCATGGC
GATGCCTGCTTGCCGAATATCATGGTGGAAAATGGCCGCTTTTCTGGATTCATCGACTGTGGCCGGCTGG
GTGTGGCGGACCGCTATCAGGACATAGCGTTGGCTACCCGTGATATTGCTGAAGAGCTTGGCGGCGAATG
GGCTGACCGCTTCCTCGTGCTTTACGGTATCGCCGCTCCCGATTCGCAGCGCATCGCCTTCTATCGCCTT
CTTGACGAGTTCTTCTGAGCGGGACTCTGGGGTTCGAAATGACCGACCAAGCGACGCCCAACCTGCCATC
ACGAGATTTCGATTCCACCGCCGCCTTCTATGAAAGGTTGGGCTTCGGAATCGTTTTCCGGGACGCCGGC
TGGATGATCCTCCAGCGCGGGGATCTCATGCTGGAGTTCTTCGCCCACCCCAACTTGTTTATTGCAGCTT
ATAATGGTTACAAATAAAGCAATAGCATCACAAATTTCACAAATAAAGCATTTTTTTCACTGCATTCTAG
TTGTGGTTTGTCCAAACTCATCAATGTATCTTATCATGTCTGTATACCGTCGACCTCTAGCTAGAGCTTG
GCGTAATCATGGTCATAGCTGTTTCCTGTGTGAAATTGTTATCCGCTCACAATTCCACACAACATACGAG
CCGGAAGCATAAAGTGTAAAGCCTGGGGTGCCTAATGAGTGAGCTAACTCACATTAATTGCGTTGCGCTC
ACTGCCCGCTTTCCAGTCGGGAAACCTGTCGTGCCAGCTGCATTAATGAATCGGCCAACGCGCGGGGAGA
GGCGGTTTGCGTATTGGGCGCTCTTCCGCTTCCTCGCTCACTGACTCGCTGCGCTCGGTCGTTCGGCTGC
GGCGAGCGGTATCAGCTCACTCAAAGGCGGTAATACGGTTATCCACAGAATCAGGGGATAACGCAGGAAA
GAACATGTGAGCAAAAGGCCAGCAAAAGGCCAGGAACCGTAAAAAGGCCGCGTTGCTGGCGTTTTTCCAT
AGGCTCCGCCCCCCTGACGAGCATCACAAAAATCGACGCTCAAGTCAGAGGTGGCGAAACCCGACAGGAC
TATAAAGATACCAGGCGTTTCCCCCTGGAAGCTCCCTCGTGCGCTCTCCTGTTCCGACCCTGCCGCTTAC
CGGATACCTGTCCGCCTTTCTCCCTTCGGGAAGCGTGGCGCTTTCTCATAGCTCACGCTGTAGGTATCTC
AGTTCGGTGTAGGTCGTTCGCTCCAAGCTGGGCTGTGTGCACGAACCCCCCGTTCAGCCCGACCGCTGCG
CCTTATCCGGTAACTATCGTCTTGAGTCCAACCCGGTAAGACACGACTTATCGCCACTGGCAGCAGCCAC
TGGTAACAGGATTAGCAGAGCGAGGTATGTAGGCGGTGCTACAGAGTTCTTGAAGTGGTGGCCTAACTAC
GGCTACACTAGAAGAACAGTATTTGGTATCTGCGCTCTGCTGAAGCCAGTTACCTTCGGAAAAAGAGTTG
GTAGCTCTTGATCCGGCAAACAAACCACCGCTGGTAGCGGTGGTTTTTTTGTTTGCAAGCAGCAGATTAC
GCGCAGAAAAAAAGGATCTCAAGAAGATCCTTTGATCTTTTCTACGGGGTCTGACGCTCAGTGGAACGAA
AACTCACGTTAAGGGATTTTGGTCATGAGATTATCAAAAAGGATCTTCACCTAGATCCTTTTAAATTAAA
AATGAAGTTTTAAATCAATCTAAAGTATATATGAGTAAACTTGGTCTGACAGTTACCAATGCTTAATCAG
TGAGGCACCTATCTCAGCGATCTGTCTATTTCGTTCATCCATAGTTGCCTGACTCCCCGTCGTGTAGATA
ACTACGATACGGGAGGGCTTACCATCTGGCCCCAGTGCTGCAATGATACCGCGAGACCCACGCTCACCGG
CTCCAGATTTATCAGCAATAAACCAGCCAGCCGGAAGGGCCGAGCGCAGAAGTGGTCCTGCAACTTTATC
CGCCTCCATCCAGTCTATTAATTGTTGCCGGGAAGCTAGAGTAAGTAGTTCGCCAGTTAATAGTTTGCGC
AACGTTGTTGCCATTGCTACAGGCATCGTGGTGTCACGCTCGTCGTTTGGTATGGCTTCATTCAGCTCCG
GTTCCCAACGATCAAGGCGAGTTACATGATCCCCCATGTTGTGCAAAAAAGCGGTTAGCTCCTTCGGTCC
TCCGATCGTTGTCAGAAGTAAGTTGGCCGCAGTGTTATCACTCATGGTTATGGCAGCACTGCATAATTCT
CTTACTGTCATGCCATCCGTAAGATGCTTTTCTGTGACTGGTGAGTACTCAACCAAGTCATTCTGAGAAT
AGTGTATGCGGCGACCGAGTTGCTCTTGCCCGGCGTCAATACGGGATAATACCGCGCCACATAGCAGAAC
TTTAAAAGTGCTCATCATTGGAAAACGTTCTTCGGGGCGAAAACTCTCAAGGATCTTACCGCTGTTGAGA
TCCAGTTCGATGTAACCCACTCGTGCACCCAACTGATCTTCAGCATCTTTTACTTTCACCAGCGTTTCTG
GGTGAGCAAAAACAGGAAGGCAAAATGCCGCAAAAAAGGGAATAAGGGCGACACGGAAATGTTGAATACT
CATACTCTTCCTTTTTCAATATTATTGAAGCATTTATCAGGGTTATTGTCTCATGAGCGGATACATATTT
GAATGTATTTAGAAAAATAAACAAATAGGGGTTCCGCGCACATTTCCCCGAAAAGTGCCACCTGACGTCG
ACGGATCGGGAGATCTCCCGATCCCCTATGGTGCACTCTCAGTACAATCTGCTCTGATGCCGCATAGTTA
AGCCAGTATCTGCTCCCTGCTTGTGTGTTGGAGGTCGCTGAGTAGTGCGCGAGCAAAATTTAAGCTACAA
CAAGGCAAGGCTTGACCGACAATTGCATGAAGAATCTGCTTAGGGTTAGGCGTTTTGCGCTGCTTCGCGA
TGTACGGGCCAGATATACGCGTTGACATTGATTATTGACTAGTTATTAATAGTAATCAATTACGGGGTCA
TTAGTTCATAGCCCATATATGGAGTTCCGCGTTACATAACTTACGGTAAATGGCCCGCCTGGCTGACCGC
CCAACGACCCCCGCCCATTGACGTCAATAATGACGTATGTTCCCATAGTAACGCCAATAGGGACTTTCCA
TTGACGTCAATGGGTGGAGTATTTACGGTAAACTGCCCACTTGGCAGTACATCAAGTGTATCATATGCCA
AGTACGCCCCCTATTGACGTCAATGACGGTAAATGGCCCGCCTGGCATTATGCCCAGTACATGACCTTAT
GGGACTTTCCTACTTGGCAGTACATCTACGTATTAGTCATCGCTATTACCATGGTGATGCGGTTTTGGCA
GTACATCAATGGGCGTGGATAGCGGTTTGACTCACGGGGATTTCCAAGTCTCCACCCCATTGACGTCAAT
GGGAGTTTGTTTTGGCACCAAAATCAACGGGACTTTCCAAAATGTCGTAACAACTCCGCCCCATTGACGC
AAATGGGCGGTAGGCGTGTACGGTGGGAGGTCTATATAAGCAGAGCTCTCTGGCTAACTAGAGAACCCAC
TGCTTACTGGCTTATCGAAATTAATACGACTCACTATAGGGAGACCCAAGCTGGCTAGCGTTTAAACTTA
AGCTTGGTACCGAGCTCGGATCCACTAGTCCAGTGTGGTGGAATTCCATGGCGACGAAGGCCGTGTGCGT
GCTGAAGGGCGACGGCCCAGTGCAGGGCATCATCAATTTCGAGCAGAAGGAAAGTAATGGACCAGTGAAG
GTGTGGGGAAGCATTAAAGGACTGACTGAAGGCCTGCATGGATTCCATGTTCATGAGTTTGGAGATAATA
CAGCAGGCTGTACCAGTGCAGGTCCTCACTTTAATCCTCTATCCAGAAAACACGGTGGGCCAAAGGATGA
AGAGAGGCATGTTGGAGACTTGGGCAATGTGACTGCTGACAAAGATGCTGTGGCCGATGTGTCTATTGAA
GATTCTGTGATCTCACTCTCAGGAGACCATTGCATCATTGGCCGCACACTGGTGGTCCATGAAAAAGCAG
ATGACTTGGGCAAAGGTGGAAATGAAGAAAGTACAAAGACAGGAAACGCTGGAAGTCGTTTGGCTTGTGG
TGTAATTGGGATCGCCCAATAACGCTCGAGTCTAGAGGGCCCGTTTAAACCCGCTGATCAGCCTCGACTG
TGCCTTCTAGTTGCCAGCCATCTGTTGTTTGCCCCTCCCCCGTGCCTTCCTTGACCCTGGAAGGTGCCAC
TCCCACTGTCCTTTCCTAATAAAATGAGGAAATTGCATCGCATTGTCTGAGTAGGTGTCATTCTATTCTG
GGGGGTGGGGTGGGGCAGGACAGCAAGGGGGAGGATTGGGAAGACAATAGCAGGCATGCTGGGGATGCGG
TGGGCTCTATGGCTTCTGAGGCGGAAAGAACCAGCTGGGGCTCTAGGGGGTATCCCC
[124 nt withheld, positions 5448-5571]
C
[91 nt withheld, positions 5573-5663]
A
[49 nt withheld, positions 5665-5713]
CCTTTGACGTTGGAGTCCACGTTCTTT
[37 nt withheld, positions 5741-5777]
ACCCTATCTCGGTCTATTCTTTTGATTTATAAGGGATTTTGCCGATTTCGGCCTATTGGTTAAAAAATGA
GCTGATTTAACAAAAATTTAACGCG
