>Addgene plasmid #26401 | pF155 pcDNA3.1(+)SOD1G93A | addgene partial sequence | sequence record 32596 | 26401 with CMV-F
CTAGAGAACCCACTGCTTACTGGCTTATCGAAATTAATACGACTCACTATAGGGAGACCCAAGCTGGCTA
GCGTTTAAACTTAAGCTTGGTACCGAGCTCGGATCCACTAGTCCAGTGTGGTGGAATTCCATGGCGACGA
AGGCCGTGTGCGTGCTGAAGGGCGACGGCCCAGTGCAGGGCATCATCAATTTCGAGCAGAAGGAAAGTAA
TGGACCAGTGAAGGTGTGGGGAAGCATTAAAGGACTGACTGAAGGCCTGCATGGATTCCATGTTCATGAG
TTTGGAGATAATACAGCAGGCTGTACCAGTGCAGGTCCTCACTTTAATCCTCTATCCAGAAAACACGGTG
GGCCAAAGGATGAAGAGAGGCATGTTGGAGACTTGGGCAATGTGACTGCTGACAAAGATGCTGTGGCCGA
TGTGTCTATTGAAGATTCTGTGATCTCACTCTCAGGAGACCATTGCATCATTGGCCGCACACTGGTGGTC
CATGAAAAAGCAGATGACTTGGGCAAAGGTGGAAATGAAGAAAGTACAAAGACAGGAAACGCTGGAAGTC
GTTTGGCTTGTGGTGTAATTGGGATCGCCCAATAACGCTCGAGTCTAGAGGGCCCGTTTAAACCCGCTGA
TCAGCCTCGACTGTGCCTTCTAGTTGCCAGCCATCTGTTGTTTGCCCCTCCCCCGTGCCTTCCTTGACCC
TGGAAGGTGCCACTCCCACTGTCCTTTCCTAATAAAATGAGGAAATTGCATCGCATTGTCTGAGTANGTG
TCATTCTATTCTGGGGGGTGGGGTGGGGCAGGACAGCAAGGGGGA
